Addgene plasmid #170478: pRS_2S_400
Purpose: To amplify transcription template containing LacI operators
Depositing lab: Laura Finzi. Depositing organization: Emory University.
Backbone
  Vector backbone: pBR322
  Vector type: Bacterial Expression
Growth in bacteria
  Bacterial resistance: Ampicillin and Tetracycline, 100 & 10 μg/mL
  Growth temperature: 37°C
  Growth strain: DH5alpha
  Copy number: High Copy
Gene/Insert
  Gene/Insert name: T7A1, O2, Os, Lambda t1 in lacZ fragment
  Species: Synthetic
  Promoter: T7A1
  Cloning method: Unknown
Terms and licenses: Academic/Nonprofit Terms; Industry Terms: Not Available to Industry
Depositor comments: LacI operators separated by 400 base pairs.
How to cite: pRS_2S_400 was a gift from Laura Finzi (Addgene plasmid # 170478 ; http://n2t.net/addgene:170478 ; RRID:Addgene_170478)
