[The description below was written by a language model from this plasmid's Addgene catalogue record and pLannotate feature annotations shown in this document.]
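Description:
pRS_2S_400 is a 5,847-nt pBR322-derived bacterial plasmid that serves as a source of template DNA for in vitro transcription experiments involving the Lac repressor. It is propagated in E. coli from the ColE1/pMB1-type origin and keeps both pBR322 selectable markers: the β-lactamase gene with its own promoter (ampicillin resistance) and the tetracycline efflux gene driven by the tet promoter. The annotation also shows the rop gene, which normally restrains plasmid copy number, although the catalogue entry lists the plasmid as high copy. The basis-of-mobility (bom) region appears as two fragments flanking the insert, indicating that the synthetic cassette was placed within that part of the backbone.

According to the record, the insert comprises the T7A1 promoter, a strong phage promoter recognised by E. coli RNA polymerase, two LacI binding sites (the natural O2 operator and the symmetric, high-affinity Os operator), and the lambda t1 terminator, all embedded in lacZ-derived sequence. The depositor notes that the two operators are 400 base pairs apart. The automated feature table detects only two lacZ fragments in this region, plus a short, probably spurious protein match. It does not annotate the promoter, operators or terminator, so their exact positions and order cannot be read from the table. The stated purpose is to amplify a linear transcription template from the plasmid. Such a template, with a defined promoter, terminator and two spaced operators, would suit studies of how LacI binding or LacI-mediated looping between the operators affects transcribing RNA polymerase, although the record does not spell out the specific assay.
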