Features (pLannotate 1.2.2; 12 found; start..end, strand, type, name):
      1..1191    +  CDS            TcR: tetracycline efflux protein; tet; confers resistance to tetracycline
   1433..1813    -  CDS            YPB1_ECOLX: Protein predicted: Swiss-Prot protein existence level 4. From Escherichia coli.
   1830..2021    +  CDS            rop: Rop protein, which maintains plasmids at low copy number; rop
   2123..2142    +  misc_feature   bom (fragment): basis of mobility region from pBR322
   2148..2241    +  CDS            lacZ (fragment): β-galactosidase; lacZ
   2325..3564    +  CDS            lacZ (fragment): β-galactosidase; lacZ
   3559..3615    +  CDS            YDH2_PLAFS (fragment): Protein predicted: Swiss-Prot protein existence level 4. From Plasmodium falciparum (isolate fcm17 / Senegal).
   3629..3749    +  misc_feature   bom (fragment): basis of mobility region from pBR322
   3935..4523    -  rep_origin     ori: high-copy-number ColE1/pMB1/pBR322/pUC origin of replication
   4694..5554    -  CDS            AmpR: β-lactamase; bla; confers resistance to ampicillin, carbenicillin, and related antibiotics
   5555..5659    -  promoter       AmpR promoter: bla
   5772..5800    +  promoter       tet promoter: E. coli promoter for tetracycline efflux protein gene
>Addgene plasmid #170478 | pRS_2S_400 | addgene full sequence | sequence record 336813 | Addgene NGS Result
ATGAAATCTAACAATGCGCTCATCGTCATCCTCGGCACCGTCACCCTGGATGCTGTAGGCATAGGCTTGG
TTATGCCGGTACTGCCGGGCCTCTTGCGGGATATCGTCCATTCCGACAGCATCGCCAGTCACTATGGCGT
GCTGCTAGCGCTATATGCGTTGATGCAATTTCTATGCGCACCCGTTCTCGGAGCACTGTCCGACCGCTTT
GGCCGCCGCCCAGTCCTGCTCGCTTCGCTACTTGGAGCCACTATCGACTACGCGATCATGGCGACCACAC
CCGTCCTGTGGATCCTCTACGCCGGACGCATCGTGGCCGGCATCACCGGCGCCACAGGTGCGGTTGCTGG
CGCCTATATCGCCGACATCACCGATGGGGAAGATCGGGCTCGCCACTTCGGGCTCATGAGCGCTTGTTTC
GGCGTGGGTATGGTGGCAGGCCCCGTGGCCGGGGGACTGTTGGGCGCCATCTCCTTGCATGCACCATTCC
TTGCGGCGGCGGTGCTCAACGGCCTCAACCTACTACTGGGCTGCTTCCTAATGCAGGAGTCGCATAAGGG
AGAGCGTCGACCGATGCCCTTGAGAGCCTTCAACCCAGTCAGCTCCTTCCGGTGGGCGCGGGGCATGACT
ATCGTCGCCGCACTTATGACTGTCTTCTTTATCATGCAACTCGTAGGACAGGTGCCGGCAGCGCTCTGGG
TCATTTTCGGCGAGGACCGCTTTCGCTGGAGCGCGACGATGATCGGCCTGTCGCTTGCGGTATTCGGAAT
CTTGCACGCCCTCGCTCAAGCCTTCGTCACTGGTCCCGCCACCAAACGTTTCGGCGAGAAGCAGGCCATT
ATCGCCGGCATGGCGGCCGACGCGCTGGGCTACGTCTTGCTGGCGTTCGCGACGCGAGGCTGGATGGCCT
TCCCCATTATGATTCTTCTCGCTTCCGGCGGCATCGGGATGCCCGCGTTGCAGGCCATGCTGTCCAGGCA
GGTAGATGACGACCATCAGGGACAGCTTCAAGGATCGCTCGCGGCTCTTACCAGCCTAACTTCGATCATT
GGACCGCTGATCGTCACGGCGATTTATGCCGCCTCGGCGAGCACATGGAACGGGTTGGCATGGATTGTAG
GCGCCGCCCTATACCTTGTCTGCCTCCCCGCGTTGCGTCGCGGTGCATGGAGCCGGGCCACCTCGACCTG
AATGGAAGCCGGCGGCACCTCGCTAACGGATTCACCACTCCAAGAATTGGAGCCAATCAATTCTTGCGGA
GAACTGTGAATGCGCAAACCAACCCTTGGCAGAACATATCCATCGCGTCCGCCATCTCCAGCAGCCGCAC
GCGGCGCATCTCGGGCAGCGTTGGGTCCTGGCCACGGGTGCGCATGATCGTGCTCCTGTCGTTGAGGACC
CGGCTAGGCTGGCGGGGTTGCCTTACTGGTTAGCAGAATGAATCACCGATACGCGAGCGAACGTGAAGCG
ACTGCTGCTGCAAAACGTCTGCGACCTGAGCAACAACATGAATGGTCTTCGGTTTCCGTGTTTCGTAAAG
TCTGGAAACGCGGAAGTCAGCGCCCTGCACCATTATGTTCCGGATCTGCATCGCAGGATGCTGCTGGCTA
CCCTGTGGAACACCTACATCTGTATTAACGAAGCGCTGGCATTGACCCTGAGTGATTTTTCTCTGGTCCC
GCCGCATCCATACCGCCAGTTGTTTACCCTCACAACGTTCCAGTAACCGGGCATGTTCATCATCAGTAAC
CCGTATCGTGAGCATCCTCTCTCGTTTCATCGGTATCATTACCCCCATGAACAGAAATCCCCCTTACACG
GAGGCATCAGTGACCAAACAGGAAAAAACCGCCCTTAACATGGCCCGCTTTATCAGAAGCCAGACATTAA
CGCTTCTGGAGAAACTCAACGAGCTGGACGCGGATGAACAGGCAGACATCTGTGAATCGCTTCACGACCA
CGCTGATGAGCTTTACCGCAGCTGCCTCGCGCGTTTCGGTGATGACGGTGAAAACCTCTGACACATGCAG
CTCCCGGAGACGGTCACAGCTTGTCTGTAAGCGGATGCCGGGAGCAGACAAGCCCGTCAGGGCGCGTCAG
CGGGTGTTGGCAGGTGTCGGGGCGCAGCCATGACCCAGTCACCCCATGGTGCAGTATGAAGGCGGCGGAG
CCGACACCACGGCCACCGATATTATTTGCCCGATGTACGCGCGCGTGGATGAAGACCAGCCCTTCCCGGC
TTTATCAAAAAGAGTATTGACTTAAAGTCTAACCTATAGGATACTTACAGCGATGGAGAGGTGTAGTGGT
AACCAGAAGATAATATGGCTTTCGCTACCTGGAGAGACGCGCCCGCTGATCCTTTGCGAATACGCCCACG
CGATGGGTAACAGTCTTGGCGGTTTCGCTAAATACTGGCAGGCGTTTCGTCAGTATCCCCGTTTACAGGG
CGGCTTCGTCTGGGACTGGGTGGATCAGTCGCTGATTAAATATGATGAAAACGGCAACCCGTGGTACCGG
CTTACGGCGGTGATTTTTGCGATACGCCGAACGAAATGTGAGCGAGTAACAACCATCGCCAGTTCTGTAT
GAACGGTCTGGTCTTTGCCGACCGCACGCCGCATCCAGCGCTGACGGAAGCAAAACACCAGCAGCAGTTT
TTCAGTTCCGTTTATCCGGGCAAACCATCGAAGTGACCAGCGAATACCTGTTCCGTCATAGCGATAACGA
GCTCCTGCACTGGATGGTGGCGCTGGATGGTAAGCCGCTGGCAAGCGGTGAAGTGCCTCTGGATGTCGCT
CCACAAGGTAAACAGTTGATTGAACTGTCTGAACTACCGCAGCCGGAGAGCGCCGGGCAACTCTGGCTCA
CAGTACGCGTAGTGCAACCGAACGCGACCGCATGGTCAGAAGCCGGGCACATCAGCGCCTGGCAGCAGTA
GCGTCTGGCGGAAATTGTGAGCGCTCACAATTAAACCTCAGTGTGACGCTCCCCGCCGCGTCCCACGCCA
TCCCGCATCTGACCACCAGCGAAATGGATTTTTGCACTCGAGCTGGGTAATAAGCGTTGGCAATTTAACC
GCCAGTCAGGCTTTCTTTCACAGATGTGGATTGGCGATAAAAAACAACTGCTGACGCCGCTGCGCGATCA
GTTCACCCGTGCACCGCTGGATAACGACATTGGCGTAAGTGAAGCGACCCGCATTGACCCTAACGCCTGG
GTCGAACACTGGAAGGCGGCGGGCCATTACCAGGCCGAAGCAGCGTTGTTGCAGTGCACGGCAGATACAC
TTGCTGATGCGGTGCTGATTACGACCGCTCACGCGTGGCAGCATCAGGGGAAAACCTTATTTATCAGCCG
GAAAACCTACCGGATTGATGGTAGTGGTCAAATGGCGATTACCGTTGATGTTGAAGTGGCGAGCGATACA
CCGCATCCGGCGCGGATTGGCCTGAACTGCCAGCTGGCGCAGGTAGCAGAGCGGGTAAACTGGCTCGGAT
TAGCGGCCGCAAGAAAACTATCCCGACCGCCTTACTGCCGCCTGTTTTGACCGCTGGGATCTGCTGTAAC
AGAGCATTAGCGCAAGGTGATTTTTGTCTTCTTGCGCTAATTTTTTCCATTGTCTAGAGTAGCGATAGCG
GAGTGTATACTGGCTTAACTATGCGGCATCAGAGCAGATTGTACTGAGAGTGCACCATATGCGGTGTGAA
ATACCGCACAGATGCGTAAGGAGAAAATACCGCATCAGGCGCTCTTCCGCTTCCTCGCTCACTGACTCGC
TGCGCTCGGTCGTTCGGCTGCGGCGAGCGGTATCAGCTCACTCAAAGGCGGTAATACGGTTATCCACAGA
ATCAGGGGATAACGCAGGAAAGAACATGTGAGCAAAAGGCCAGCAAAAGGCCAGGAACCGTAAAAAGGCC
GCGTTGCTGGCGTTTTTCCATAGGCTCCGCCCCCCTGACGAGCATCACAAAAATCGACGCTCAAGTCAGA
GGTGGCGAAACCCGACAGGACTATAAAGATACCAGGCGTTTCCCCCTGGAAGCTCCCTCGTGCGCTCTCC
TGTTCCGACCCTGCCGCTTACCGGATACCTGTCCGCCTTTCTCCCTTCGGGAAGCGTGGCGCTTTCTCAT
AGCTCACGCTGTAGGTATCTCAGTTCGGTGTAGGTCGTTCGCTCCAAGCTGGGCTGTGTGCACGAACCCC
CCGTTCAGCCCGACCGCTGCGCCTTATCCGGTAACTATCGTCTTGAGTCCAACCCGGTAAGACACGACTT
ATCGCCACTGGCAGCAGCCACTGGTAACAGGATTAGCAGAGCGAGGTATGTAGGCGGTGCTACAGAGTTC
TTGAAGTGGTGGCCTAACTACGGCTACACTAGAAGGACAGTATTTGGTATCTGCGCTCTGCTGAAGCCAG
TTACCTTCGGAAAAAGAGTTGGTAGCTCTTGATCCGGCAAACAAACCACCGCTGGTAGCGGTGGTTTTTT
TGTTTGCAAGCAGCAGATTACGCGCAGAAAAAAAGGATCTCAAGAAGATCCTTTGATCTTTTCTACGGGG
TCTGACGCTCAGTGGAACGAAAACTCACGTTAAGGGATTTTGGTCATGAGATTATCAAAAAGGATCTTCA
CCTAGATCCTTTTAAATTAAAAATGAAGTTTTAAATCAATCTAAAGTATATATGAGTAAACTTGGTCTGA
CAGTTACCAATGCTTAATCAGTGAGGCACCTATCTCAGCGATCTGTCTATTTCGTTCATCCATAGTTGCC
TGACTCCCCGTCGTGTAGATAACTACGATACGGGAGGGCTTACCATCTGGCCCCAGTGCTGCAATGATAC
CGCGAGACCCACGCTCACCGGCTCCAGATTTATCAGCAATAAACCAGCCAGCCGGAAGGGCCGAGCGCAG
AAGTGGTCCTGCAACTTTATCCGCCTCCATCCAGTCTATTAATTGTTGCCGGGAAGCTAGAGTAAGTAGT
TCGCCAGTTAATAGTTTGCGCAACGTTGTTGCCATTGCTGCAGGCATCGTGGTGTCACGCTCGTCGTTTG
GTATGGCTTCATTCAGCTCCGGTTCCCAACGATCAAGGCGAGTTACATGATCCCCCATGTTGTGCAAAAA
AGCGGTTAGCTCCTTCGGTCCTCCGATCGTTGTCAGAAGTAAGTTGGCCGCAGTGTTATCACTCATGGTT
ATGGCAGCACTGCATAATTCTCTTACTGTCATGCCATCCGTAAGATGCTTTTCTGTGACTGGTGAGTACT
CAACCAAGTCATTCTGAGAATAGTGTATGCGGCGACCGAGTTGCTCTTGCCCGGCGTCAACACGGGATAA
TACCGCGCCACATAGCAGAACTTTAAAAGTGCTCATCATTGGAAAACGTTCTTCGGGGCGAAAACTCTCA
AGGATCTTACCGCTGTTGAGATCCAGTTCGATGTAACCCACTCGTGCACCCAACTGATCTTCAGCATCTT
TTACTTTCACCAGCGTTTCTGGGTGAGCAAAAACAGGAAGGCAAAATGCCGCAAAAAAGGGAATAAGGGC
GACACGGAAATGTTGAATACTCATACTCTTCCTTTTTCAATATTATTGAAGCATTTATCAGGGTTATTGT
CTCATGAGCGGATACATATTTGAATGTATTTAGAAAAATAAACAAATAGGGGTTCCGCGCACATTTCCCC
GAAAAGTGCCACCTGACGTCTAAGAAACCATTATTATCATGACATTAACCTATAAAAATAGGCGTATCAC
GAGGCCCTTTCGTCTTCAAGAATTCTCATGTTTGACAGCTTATCATCGATAAGCTTTAATGCGGTAGTTT
ATCACAGTTAAATTGCTAACGCAGTCAGGCACCGTGT
